>Addgene plasmid #68447 | TOPO PuroR | depositor full sequence | sequence record 120230 | TOPO PuroR sequence 4190 bps
AGCGCCCAATACGCAAACCGCCTCTCCCCGCGCGTTGGCCGATTCATTAATGCAGCTGGCACGACAGGTT
TCCCGACTGGAAAGCGGGCAGTGAGCGCAACGCAATTAATGTGAGTTAGCTCACTCATTAGGCACCCCAG
GCTTTACACTTTATGCTTCCGGCTCGTATGTTGTGTGGAATTGTGAGCGGATAACAATTTCACACAGGAA
ACAGCTATGACCATGATTACGCCAAGCTATTTAGGTGACACTATAGAATACTCAAGCTATGCATCAAGCT
TGGTACCGAGCTCGGATCCTAACTCGAACGCTAGCTGTGCGATCGTTTACCATGACCGAGTACAAGCCCA
CGGTGCGCCTCGCCACCCGCGACGACGTCCCCAGGGCCGTACGCACCCTCGCCGCCGCGTTCGCCGACTA
CCCCGCCACGCGCCACACCGTCGATCCGGACCGCCACATCGAGCGGGTCACCGAGCTGCAAGAACTCTTC
CTCACGCGCGTCGGGCTCGACATCGGCAAGGTGTGGGTCGCGGACGACGGCGCCGCGGTGGCGGTCTGGA
CCACGCCGGAGAGCGTCGAAGCGGGGGCGGTGTTCGCCGAGATCGGCCCGCGCATGGCCGAGTTGAGCGG
TTCCCGGCTGGCCGCGCAGCAACAGATGGAAGGCCTCCTGGCGCCGCACCGGCCCAAGGAGCCCGCGTGG
TTCCTGGCCACCGTCGGCGTCTCGCCCGACCACCAGGGCAAGGGTCTGGGCAGCGCCGTCGTGCTCCCCG
GAGTGGAGGCGGCCGAGCGCGCCGGGGTGCCCGCCTTCCTGGAGACCTCCGCGCCCCGCAACCTCCCCTT
CTACGAGCGGCTCGGCTTCACCGTCACCGCCGACGTCGAGGTGCCCGAAGGACCGCGCACCTGGTGCATG
ACCCGCAAGCCCGGTGCCTGATAAAAACGTTGTTGTTTGGGGTTGAATTACTCTGGATCCACTAGTAACG
GCCGCCAGTGTGCTGGAATTCGCCCTTAAGGGCGAATTCTGCAGATATCCATCACACTGGCGGCCGCTCG
AGCATGCATCTAGAGGGCCCAATTCGCCCTATAGTGAGTCGTATTACAATTCACTGGCCGTCGTTTTACA
ACGTCGTGACTGGGAAAACCCTGGCGTTACCCAACTTAATCGCCTTGCAGCACATCCCCCTTTCGCCAGC
TGGCGTAATAGCGAAGAGGCCCGCACCGATCGCCCTTCCCAACAGTTGCGCAGCCTATACGTACGGCAGT
TTAAGGTTTACACCTATAAAAGAGAGAGCCGTTATCGTCTGTTTGTGGATGTACAGAGTGATATTATTGA
CACGCCGGGGCGACGGATGGTGATCCCCCTGGCCAGTGCACGTCTGCTGTCAGATAAAGTCTCCCGTGAA
CTTTACCCGGTGGTGCATATCGGGGATGAAAGCTGGCGCATGATGACCACCGATATGGCCAGTGTGCCGG
TCTCCGTTATCGGGGAAGAAGTGGCTGATCTCAGCCACCGCGAAAATGACATCAAAAACGCCATTAACCT
GATGTTCTGGGGAATATAAATGTCAGGCATGAGATTATCAAAAAGGATCTTCACCTAGATCCTTTTCACG
TAGAAAGCCAGTCCGCAGAAACGGTGCTGACCCCGGATGAATGTCAGCTACTGGGCTATCTGGACAAGGG
AAAACGCAAGCGCAAAGAGAAAGCAGGTAGCTTGCAGTGGGCTTACATGGCGATAGCTAGACTGGGCGGT
TTTATGGACAGCAAGCGAACCGGAATTGCCAGCTGGGGCGCCCTCTGGTAAGGTTGGGAAGCCCTGCAAA
GTAAACTGGATGGCTTTCTCGCCGCCAAGGATCTGATGGCGCAGGGGATCAAGCTCTGATCAAGAGACAG
GATGAGGATCGTTTCGCATGATTGAACAAGATGGATTGCACGCAGGTTCTCCGGCCGCTTGGGTGGAGAG
GCTATTCGGCTATGACTGGGCACAACAGACAATCGGCTGCTCTGATGCCGCCGTGTTCCGGCTGTCAGCG
CAGGGGCGCCCGGTTCTTTTTGTCAAGACCGACCTGTCCGGTGCCCTGAATGAACTGCAAGACGAGGCAG
CGCGGCTATCGTGGCTGGCCACGACGGGCGTTCCTTGCGCAGCTGTGCTCGACGTTGTCACTGAAGCGGG
AAGGGACTGGCTGCTATTGGGCGAAGTGCCGGGGCAGGATCTCCTGTCATCTCACCTTGCTCCTGCCGAG
AAAGTATCCATCATGGCTGATGCAATGCGGCGGCTGCATACGCTTGATCCGGCTACCTGCCCATTCGACC
ACCAAGCGAAACATCGCATCGAGCGAGCACGTACTCGGATGGAAGCCGGTCTTGTCGATCAGGATGATCT
GGACGAAGAGCATCAGGGGCTCGCGCCAGCCGAACTGTTCGCCAGGCTCAAGGCGAGCATGCCCGACGGC
GAGGATCTCGTCGTGACCCATGGCGATGCCTGCTTGCCGAATATCATGGTGGAAAATGGCCGCTTTTCTG
GATTCATCGACTGTGGCCGGCTGGGTGTGGCGGACCGCTATCAGGACATAGCGTTGGCTACCCGTGATAT
TGCTGAAGAGCTTGGCGGCGAATGGGCTGACCGCTTCCTCGTGCTTTACGGTATCGCCGCTCCCGATTCG
CAGCGCATCGCCTTCTATCGCCTTCTTGACGAGTTCTTCTGAATTATTAACGCTTACAATTTCCTGATGC
GGTATTTTCTCCTTACGCATCTGTGCGGTATTTCACACCGCATACAGGTGGCACTTTTCGGGGAAATGTG
CGCGGAACCCCTATTTGTTTATTTTTCTAAATACATTCAAATATGTATCCGCTCATGAGACAATAACCCT
GATAAATGCTTCAATAATAGCACGTGAGGAGGGCCACCATGGCCAAGTTGACCAGTGCCGTTCCGGTGCT
CACCGCGCGCGACGTCGCCGGAGCGGTCGAGTTCTGGACCGACCGGCTCGGGTTCTCCCGGGACTTCGTG
GAGGACGACTTCGCCGGTGTGGTCCGGGACGACGTGACCCTGTTCATCAGCGCGGTCCAGGACCAGGTGG
TGCCGGACAACACCCTGGCCTGGGTGTGGGTGCGCGGCCTGGACGAGCTGTACGCCGAGTGGTCGGAGGT
CGTGTCCACGAACTTCCGGGACGCCTCCGGGCCGGCCATGACCGAGATCGGCGAGCAGCCGTGGGGGCGG
GAGTTCGCCCTGCGCGACCCGGCCGGCAACTGCGTGCACTTCGTGGCCGAGGAGCAGGACTGACACGTGC
TAAAACTTCATTTTTAATTTAAAAGGATCTAGGTGAAGATCCTTTTTGATAATCTCATGACCAAAATCCC
TTAACGTGAGTTTTCGTTCCACTGAGCGTCAGACCCCGTAGAAAAGATCAAAGGATCTTCTTGAGATCCT
TTTTTTCTGCGCGTAATCTGCTGCTTGCAAACAAAAAAACCACCGCTACCAGCGGTGGTTTGTTTGCCGG
ATCAAGAGCTACCAACTCTTTTTCCGAAGGTAACTGGCTTCAGCAGAGCGCAGATACCAAATACTGTCCT
TCTAGTGTAGCCGTAGTTAGGCCACCACTTCAAGAACTCTGTAGCACCGCCTACATACCTCGCTCTGCTA
ATCCTGTTACCAGTGGCTGCTGCCAGTGGCGATAAGTCGTGTCTTACCGGGTTGGACTCAAGACGATAGT
TACCGGATAAGGCGCAGCGGTCGGGCTGAACGGGGGGTTCGTGCACACAGCCCAGCTTGGAGCGAACGAC
CTACACCGAACTGAGATACCTACAGCGTGAGCTATGAGAAAGCGCCACGCTTCCCGAAGGGAGAAAGGCG
GACAGGTATCCGGTAAGCGGCAGGGTCGGAACAGGAGAGCGCACGAGGGAGCTTCCAGGGGGAAACGCCT
GGTATCTTTATAGTCCTGTCGGGTTTCGCCACCTCTGACTTGAGCGTCGATTTTTGTGATGCTCGTCAGG
GGGGCGGAGCCTATGGAAAAACGCCAGCAACGCGGCCTTTTTACGGTTCCTGGGCTTTTGCTGGCCTTTT
GCTCACATGTTCTTTCCTGCGTTATCCCCTGATTCTGTGGATAACCGTATTACCGCCTTTGAGTGAGCTG
ATACCGCTCGCCGCAGCCGAACGACCGAGCGCAGCGAGTCAGTGAGCGAGGAAGCGGAAG
Features (pLannotate 1.2.2; 15 found; start..end, strand, type, name):
      2..94      +  CDS            lacI (fragment): lac repressor; lacI; The lac repressor binds to the lac operator to inhibit transcription in E. coli. This inhibition can be relieved by adding lactose or isopropyl-β-D-thiogalactopyranoside (IPTG).
    107..128     +  protein_bind   CAP binding site: CAP binding activates transcription in the presence of cAMP. E. coli catabolite activator protein
    143..173     +  promoter       lac promoter: promoter for the E. coli lac operon
    181..197     +  protein_bind   lac operator: The lac repressor binds to the lac operator to inhibit transcription in E. coli. This inhibition can be relieved by adding lactose or isopropyl-β-D-thiogalactopyranoside (IPTG). lac repressor encoded by lacI
    239..257     +  promoter       SP6 promoter: promoter for bacteriophage SP6 RNA polymerase
    332..931     +  CDS            PuroR: puromycin N-acetyltransferase; pac from Streptomyces alboniger; confers resistance to puromycin
   1078..1096    -  promoter       T7 promoter: promoter for bacteriophage T7 RNA polymerase
   1099..1246    +  CDS            lacZα (fragment): LacZα fragment of β-galactosidase; lacZ fragment
   1256..1559    +  CDS            ccdB (fragment): CcdB, a bacterial toxin that poisons DNA gyrase; ccdB; Plasmids containing the ccdB gene cannot be propagated in standard E. coli strains.
   1607..1876    +  CDS            tnpA (fragment): TN5P_ECOLX - Also known as tnp. Experimental evidence at protein level: Swiss-Prot protein existence level 1. Mediates transposition of transposon Tn5 by a 'cut and paste' mechanism. First, the monomeric transposase binds the 19 bp inverted DNA repeats flanking the transposon. Then, dimerization of the DNA- bound transposase creates a synaptic DNA complex. After nicking of the first DNA strand, excision of the transposon proceeds through a series of intermediates. The transposase then mediates the insertion of the transposon at a new site by strand transfer. The activity of the wild- type tran
   1908..2702    +  CDS            NeoR/KanR: aminoglycoside phosphotransferase from Tn5; aph(3')-II (or nptII); confers resistance to neomycin, kanamycin, and G418 (Geneticin®)
   2723..2774    -  misc_feature   bom (fragment): basis of mobility region from pBR322
   2801..2889    +  promoter       AmpR promoter (fragment): bla
   2909..3283    +  CDS            BleoR: antibiotic-binding protein; Sh ble from Streptoalloteichus hindustanus; confers resistance to bleomycin, phleomycin, and Zeocin™
   3421..4009    +  rep_origin     ori: high-copy-number ColE1/pMB1/pBR322/pUC origin of replication
