>Addgene plasmid #68447 | TOPO PuroR | depositor full sequence | sequence record 128088 | Full plasmid sequence
AGCGCCCAATACGCAAACCGCCTCTCCCCGCGCGTTGGCCGATTCATTAATGCAGCTGGCACGACAGGTT
TCCCGACTGGAAAGCGGGCAGTGAGCGCAACGCAATTAATGTGAGTTAGCTCACTCATTAGGCACCCCAG
GCTTTACACTTTATGCTTCCGGCTCGTATGTTGTGTGGAATTGTGAGCGGATAACAATTTCACACAGGAA
ACAGCTATGACCATGATTACGCCAAGCTATTTAGGTGACACTATAGAATACTCAAGCTATGCATCAAGCT
TGGTACCGAGCTCGGATCCTAACTCGAACGCTAGCTGTGCGATCGTTTACCATGACCGAGTACAAGCCCA
CGGTGCGCCTCGCCACCCGCGATGACGTCCCCAGGGCCGTACGCACCCTCGCCGCCGCGTTCGCCGACTA
CCCCGCCACGCGCCACACCGTCGATCCGGACCGCCACATCGAGCGGGTCACCGAGCTGCAAGAACTCTTC
CTCACGCGCGTCGGGCTCGACATCGGCAAGGTGTGGGTCGCGGACGACGGCGCCGCGGTGGCGGTCTGGA
CCACGCCGGAGAGCGTCGAAGCGGGGGCGGTGTTCGCCGAGATCGGCCCGCGCATGGCCGAGTTGAGCGG
TTCCCGGCTGGCCGCGCAGCAACAGATGGAAGGCCTCCTGGCGCCGCACCGGCCCAAGGAGCCCGCGTGG
TTCCTGGCCACCGTCGGCGTCTCGCCCGACCACCAGGGCAAGGGTCTGGGCAGCGCCGTCGTGCTCCCCG
GAGTGGAGGCGGCCGAGCGCGCCGGGGTGCCCGCCTTCCTGGAGACCTCCGCGCCCCGCAACCTCCCCTT
CTACGAGCGGCTCGGCTTCACCGTCACCGCCGACGTCGAGGTGCCCGAAGGACCGCGCACCTGGTGCATG
ACCCGCAAGCCCGGTGCCTGAAAACGTTGTTGTTTGGGGTTGAATTACTCTGGATCCACTAGTAACGGCC
GCCAGTGTGCTGGAATTCTGCAGATATCCATCACACTGGCGGCCGCTCGAGCATGCATCTAGAGGGCCCA
ATTCGCCCTATAGTGAGTCGTATTACAATTCACTGGCCGTCGTTTTACAACGTCGTGACTGGGAAAACCC
TGGCGTTACCCAACTTAATCGCCTTGCAGCACATCCCCCTTTCGCCAGCTGGCGTAATAGCGAAGAGGCC
CGCACCGATCGCCCTTCCCAACAGTTGCGCAGCCTATACGTACGGCAGTTTAAGGTTTACACCTATAAAA
GAGAGAGCCGTTATCGTCTGTTTGTGGATGTACAGAGTGATATTATTGACACGCCGGGGCGACGGATGGT
GATCCCCCTGGCCAGTGCACGTCTGCTGTCAGATAAAGTCTCCCGTGAACTTTACCCGGTGGTGCATATC
GGGGATGAAAGCTGGCGCATGATGACCACCGATATGGCCAGTGTGCCGGTCTCCGTTATCGGGGAAGAAG
TGGCTGATCTCAGCCACCGCGAAAATGACATCAAAAACGCCATTAACCTGATGTTCTGGGGAATATAAAT
GTCAGGCATGAGATTATCAAAAAGGATCTTCACCTAGATCCTTTTCACGTAGAAAGCCAGTCCGCAGAAA
CGGTGCTGACCCCGGATGAATGTCAGCTACTGGGCTATCTGGACAAGGGAAAACGCAAGCGCAAAGAGAA
AGCAGGTAGCTTGCAGTGGGCTTACATGGCGATAGCTAGACTGGGCGGTTTTATGGACAGCAAGCGAACC
GGAATTGCCAGCTGGGGCGCCCTCTGGTAAGGTTGGGAAGCCCTGCAAAGTAAACTGGATGGCTTTCTCG
CCGCCAAGGATCTGATGGCGCAGGGGATCAAGCTCTGATCAAGAGACAGGATGAGGATCGTTTCGCATGA
TTGAACAAGATGGATTGCACGCAGGTTCTCCGGCCGCTTGGGTGGAGAGGCTATTCGGCTATGACTGGGC
ACAACAGACAATCGGCTGCTCTGATGCCGCCGTGTTCCGGCTGTCAGCGCAGGGGCGCCCGGTTCTTTTT
GTCAAGACCGACCTGTCCGGTGCCCTGAATGAACTGCAAGACGAGGCAGCGCGGCTATCGTGGCTGGCCA
CGACGGGCGTTCCTTGCGCAGCTGTGCTCGACGTTGTCACTGAAGCGGGAAGGGACTGGCTGCTATTGGG
CGAAGTGCCGGGGCAGGATCTCCTGTCATCTCACCTTGCTCCTGCCGAGAAAGTATCCATCATGGCTGAT
GCAATGCGGCGGCTGCATACGCTTGATCCGGCTACCTGCCCATTCGACCACCAAGCGAAACATCGCATCG
AGCGAGCACGTACTCGGATGGAAGCCGGTCTTGTCGATCAGGATGATCTGGACGAAGAGCATCAGGGGCT
CGCGCCAGCCGAACTGTTCGCCAGGCTCAAGGCGAGCATGCCCGACGGCGAGGATCTCGTCGTGACCCAT
GGCGATGCCTGCTTGCCGAATATCATGGTGGAAAATGGCCGCTTTTCTGGATTCATCGACTGTGGCCGGC
TGGGTGTGGCGGACCGCTATCAGGACATAGCGTTGGCTACCCGTGATATTGCTGAAGAGCTTGGCGGCGA
ATGGGCTGACCGCTTCCTCGTGCTTTACGGTATCGCCGCTCCCGATTCGCAGCGCATCGCCTTCTATCGC
CTTCTTGACGAGTTCTTCTGAATTATTAACGCTTACAATTTCCTGATGCGGTATTTTCTCCTTACGCATC
TGTGCGGTATTTCACACCGCATACAGGTGGCACTTTTCGGGGAAATGTGCGCGGAACCCCTATTTGTTTA
TTTTTCTAAATACATTCAAATATGTATCCGCTCATGAGACAATAACCCTGATAAATGCTTCAATAATAGC
ACGTGAGGAGGGCCACCATGGCCAAGTTGACCAGTGCCGTTCCGGTGCTCACCGCGCGCGACGTCGCCGG
AGCGGTCGAGTTCTGGACCGACCGGCTCGGGTTCTCCCGGGACTTCGTGGAGGACGACTTCGCCGGTGTG
GTCCGGGACGACGTGACCCTGTTCATCAGCGCGGTCCAGGACCAGGTGGTGCCGGACAACACCCTGGCCT
GGGTGTGGGTGCGCGGCCTGGACGAGCTGTACGCCGAGTGGTCGGAGGTCGTGTCCACGAACTTCCGGGA
CGCCTCCGGGCCGGCCATGACCGAGATCGGCGAGCAGCCGTGGGGGCGGGAGTTCGCCCTGCGCGACCCG
GCCGGCAACTGCGTGCACTTCGTGGCCGAGGAGCAGGACTGACACGTGCTAAAACTTCATTTTTAATTTA
AAAGGATCTAGGTGAAGATCCTTTTTGATAATCTCATGACCAAAATCCCTTAACGTGAGTTTTCGTTCCA
CTGAGCGTCAGACCCCGTAGAAAAGATCAAAGGATCTTCTTGAGATCCTTTTTTTCTGCGCGTAATCTGC
TGCTTGCAAACAAAAAAACCACCGCTACCAGCGGTGGTTTGTTTGCCGGATCAAGAGCTACCAACTCTTT
TTCCGAAGGTAACTGGCTTCAGCAGAGCGCAGATACCAAATACTGTCCTTCTAGTGTAGCCGTAGTTAGG
CCACCACTTCAAGAACTCTGTAGCACCGCCTACATACCTCGCTCTGCTAATCCTGTTACCAGTGGCTGCT
GCCAGTGGCGATAAGTCGTGTCTTACCGGGTTGGACTCAAGACGATAGTTACCGGATAAGGCGCAGCGGT
CGGGCTGAACGGGGGGTTCGTGCACACAGCCCAGCTTGGAGCGAACGACCTACACCGAACTGAGATACCT
ACAGCGTGAGCTATGAGAAAGCGCCACGCTTCCCGAAGGGAGAAAGGCGGACAGGTATCCGGTAAGCGGC
AGGGTCGGAACAGGAGAGCGCACGAGGGAGCTTCCAGGGGGAAACGCCTGGTATCTTTATAGTCCTGTCG
GGTTTCGCCACCTCTGACTTGAGCGTCGATTTTTGTGATGCTCGTCAGGGGGGCGGAGCCTATGGAAAAA
CGCCAGCAACGCGGCCTTTTTACGGTTCCTGGCCTTTTGCTGGCCTTTTGCTCACATGTTCTTTCCTGCG
TTATCCCCTGATTCTGTGGATAACCGTATTACCGCCTTTGAGTGAGCTGATACCGCTCGCCGCAGCCGAA
CGACCGAGCGCAGCGAGTCAGTGAGCGAGGAAGCGGAAG
Features (pLannotate 1.2.2; 15 found; start..end, strand, type, name):
      2..94      +  CDS            lacI (fragment): lac repressor; lacI; The lac repressor binds to the lac operator to inhibit transcription in E. coli. This inhibition can be relieved by adding lactose or isopropyl-β-D-thiogalactopyranoside (IPTG).
    107..128     +  protein_bind   CAP binding site: CAP binding activates transcription in the presence of cAMP. E. coli catabolite activator protein
    143..173     +  promoter       lac promoter: promoter for the E. coli lac operon
    181..197     +  protein_bind   lac operator: The lac repressor binds to the lac operator to inhibit transcription in E. coli. This inhibition can be relieved by adding lactose or isopropyl-β-D-thiogalactopyranoside (IPTG). lac repressor encoded by lacI
    239..257     +  promoter       SP6 promoter: promoter for bacteriophage SP6 RNA polymerase
    332..931     +  CDS            PuroR (fragment): puromycin N-acetyltransferase; pac from Streptomyces; confers resistance to puromycin
   1057..1075    -  promoter       T7 promoter: promoter for bacteriophage T7 RNA polymerase
   1078..1225    +  CDS            lacZα (fragment): LacZα fragment of β-galactosidase; lacZ fragment
   1235..1538    +  CDS            ccdB (fragment): CcdB, a bacterial toxin that poisons DNA gyrase; ccdB; Plasmids containing the ccdB gene cannot be propagated in standard E. coli strains.
   1586..1855    +  CDS            tnpA (fragment): TN5P_ECOLX - Also known as tnp. Experimental evidence at protein level: Swiss-Prot protein existence level 1. Mediates transposition of transposon Tn5 by a 'cut and paste' mechanism. First, the monomeric transposase binds the 19 bp inverted DNA repeats flanking the transposon. Then, dimerization of the DNA- bound transposase creates a synaptic DNA complex. After nicking of the first DNA strand, excision of the transposon proceeds through a series of intermediates. The transposase then mediates the insertion of the transposon at a new site by strand transfer. The activity of the wild- type tran
   1887..2681    +  CDS            NeoR/KanR: aminoglycoside phosphotransferase from Tn5; aph(3')-II (or nptII); confers resistance to neomycin, kanamycin, and G418 (Geneticin®)
   2702..2753    -  misc_feature   bom (fragment): basis of mobility region from pBR322
   2780..2868    +  promoter       AmpR promoter (fragment): bla
   2888..3262    +  CDS            BleoR: antibiotic-binding protein; Sh ble from Streptoalloteichus hindustanus; confers resistance to bleomycin, phleomycin, and Zeocin™
   3400..3988    +  rep_origin     ori: high-copy-number ColE1/pMB1/pBR322/pUC origin of replication
