[The description below was written by a language model from this plasmid's Addgene catalogue record and pLannotate feature annotations shown in this document.]
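Description:
TOPO PuroR is a small bacterial cloning plasmid that serves as a part-donor in the GMAP modular assembly platform, holding a puromycin resistance gene in a form ready to be built into larger constructs. The backbone is listed as "TOPO 2-5", and its annotated features match a TOPO-type cloning vector. These include a high-copy ColE1/pUC origin, a Tn5-derived NeoR/KanR gene that provides the kanamycin selection used for propagation in E. coli, and a BleoR (Sh ble) gene downstream of an AmpR promoter fragment. Remnants of lacI, a lacZα–ccdB fusion and Tn5 transposase are also detected. These are backbone carry-over, and the lacZα and ccdB fragments reflect the disrupted counter-selection cassette typical of such vectors.

The insert is the roughly 600 bp PuroR coding sequence, encoding puromycin N-acetyltransferase (pac) from Streptomyces, and it was introduced by Gibson cloning. It lies downstream of the CAP binding site, lac promoter and lac operator, which agrees with the listed Plac promoter. Opposing SP6 and T7 phage promoters flank the insert. No mammalian promoter or polyadenylation signal is annotated, so the plasmid is not a stand-alone eukaryotic selection cassette. The puromycin marker would only become useful once the gene is moved into an expression context. The stated purpose is to generate a GMAP-compatible gene, but the flanking assembly sites are not annotated in the feature tables.

Two depositor full sequences are on file, of 4,190 and 4,169 nt. Their feature sets and order are identical, and the 21 nt difference falls between the end of PuroR and the T7 promoter.
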