Addgene plasmid #68447: TOPO PuroR
Purpose: TOPO construct expressing PuroR for generation of GMAP-compatible gene
Depositing lab: Tyler Jacks. Depositing organization: Massachusetts Institute of Technology. Publication: A Modular Assembly Platform for Rapid Generation of DNA Constructs. Akama-Garren EH, Joshi NS, Tammela T, Chang GP, Wagner BL, Lee DY, Rideout Iii WM, Papagiannakopoulos T, Xue W, Jacks T. Sci Rep. 2016 Feb 18;6:16836. doi: 10.1038/srep16836. PubMed 26887506.
Backbone
  Vector backbone: TOPO 2-5
  Backbone size w/o insert (bp): 3524
  Vector type: Bacterial Expression ; GMAP
  Selectable markers: Puromycin
Growth in bacteria
  Bacterial resistance: Kanamycin, 50 μg/mL
  Growth temperature: 37°C
  Growth strain: Stbl3
  Copy number: Unknown
Gene/Insert
  Gene/Insert name: Puromycin Resistance (alt name: PuroR)
  Insert size (bp): 603
  Promoter: Plac
  Cloning method: Gibson Cloning
  Sequencing primers: 5′ CTAACTCGAACGCTAGCTGTGCGATCGTTT; 3′ AGAGTAATTCAACCCCAAACAACAACGTTT
Terms and licenses: Academic/Nonprofit Terms; Industry Terms: Not Available to Industry
How to cite: TOPO PuroR was a gift from Tyler Jacks (Addgene plasmid # 68447 ; http://n2t.net/addgene:68447 ; RRID:Addgene_68447)
