>Addgene plasmid #68447 | TOPO PuroR | addgene partial sequence | sequence record 123259 | pBR322ori-F 5'-GGGAAACGCCTGGTATCTTT-3'
TCTGACTTGAGCGTCGATTTTTGTGATGCTCGTCAGGGGGGCGGAGCCTATGGAAAAACGCCAGCAACGC
GGCCTTTTTACGGTTCCTGGCCTTTTGCTGGCCTTTTGCTCACATGTTCTTTCCTGCGTTATCCCCTGAT
TCTGTGGATAACCGTATTACCGCCTTTGAGTGAGCTGATACCGCTCGCCGCAGCCGAACGACCGAGCGCA
GCGAGTCAGTGAGCGAGGAAGCGGAAGAGCGCCCAATACGCAAACCGCCTCTCCCCGCGCGTTGGCCGAT
TCATTAATGCAGCTGGCACGACAGGTTTCCCGACTGGAAAGCGGGCAGTGAGCGCAACGCAATTAATGTG
AGTTAGCTCACTCATTAGGCACCCCAGGCTTTACACTTTATGCTTCCGGCTCGTATGTTGTGTGGAATTG
TGAGCGGATAACAATTTCACACAGGAAACAGCTATGACCATGATTACGCCAAGCTATTTAGGTGACACTA
TAGAATACTCAAGCTATGCATCAAGCTTGGTACCGAGCTCGGATCCTAACTCGAACGCTAGCTGTGCGAT
CGTTTACCATGACCGAGTACAAGCCCACGGTGCGCCTCGCCACCCGCGATGACGTCCCCAGGGCCGTACG
CACCCTCGCCGCCGCGTTCGCCGACTACCCCGCCACGCGCCACACCGTCGATCCGGACCGCCACATCGAG
CGGGTCACCGAGCTGCAAGAACTCTTCCTCACGCGCGTCGGGCTCGACATCGGCAAGGTGTGGGTCGCGG
ACGACGGCGCCGCGGTGGCGGTCTGGACCACGCCGGAGAGCGTCGAAGCGGGGGCGGTGTTCGCCGAGAT
CGGCCCGCGCATGGCCGAGTTGAGCGGTTCCCGGCTGGCCGCGCAGCAACAGATGGAAGGCCTCCTGGCG
CCGCACCGGCCCAAGGAGCCCGCGTGGTTCCTGGCCACCGTCGGCGTCTCGCCCGACCACCAGGGCAAGG
GTCTGGGCAGCGCCGTCGTGCTCCCCGGAGTGGAGGCGGCCGAGCGCGCCGGGGTGCCCGCCTTCCTGGA
GACCTC
