>Addgene plasmid #68447 | TOPO PuroR | addgene partial sequence | sequence record 123261 | ccdb-rev 5'-ATATGCACCACCGGGTAAAG-3'
GCAGACGTGCACTGGCCAGGGGGATCACCATCCGTCGCCCCGGCGTGTCAATAATATCACTCTGTACATC
CACAAACAGACGATAACGGCTCTCTCTTTTATAGGTGTAAACCTTAAACTGCCGTACGTATAGGCTGCGC
AACTGTTGGGAAGGGCGATCGGTGCGGGCCTCTTCGCTATTACGCCAGCTGGCGAAAGGGGGATGTGCTG
CAAGGCGATTAAGTTGGGTAACGCCAGGGTTTTCCCAGTCACGACGTTGTAAAACGACGGCCAGTGAATT
GTAATACGACTCACTATAGGGCGAATTGGGCCCTCTAGATGCATGCTCGAGCGGCCGCCAGTGTGATGGA
TATCTGCAGAATTCCAGCACACTGGCGGCCGTTACTAGTGGATCCAGAGTAATTCAACCCCAAACAACAA
CGTTTTCAGGCACCGGGCTTGCGGGTCATGCACCAGGTGCGCGGTCCTTCGGGCACCTCGACGTCGGCGG
TGACGGTGAAGCCGAGCCGCTCGTAGAAGGGGAGGTTGCGGGGCGCGGAGGTCTCCAGGAAGGCGGGCAC
CCCGGCGCGCTCGGCCGCCTCCACTCCGGGGAGCACGACGGCGCTGCCCAGACCCTTGCCCTGGTGGTCG
GGCGAGACGCCGACGGTGGCCAGGAACCACGCGGGCTCCTTGGGCCGGTGCGGCGCCAGGAGGCCTTCCA
TCTGTTGCTGCGCGGCCAGCCGGGAACCGCTCAACTCGGCCATGCGCGGGCCGATCTCGGCGAACACCGC
CCCCGCTTCGACGCTCTCCGGCGTGGTCCAGACCGCCACCGCGGCGCCGTCGTCCGCGACCCACACCTTG
CCGATGTCGAGCCCGACGCGCGTGAGGAAGAGTTCTTGCAGCTCGGTGACCCGCTCGATGTGGCGGTCCG
GATCGA
